Addgene plasmid #186186: pAAV-TRE-Tight2-AkaLuc
Purpose: AAV vector packaging AkaLuciferase under the TRE promoter
Depositing lab: Vladislav Verkhusha. Depositing organization: Albert Einstein College of Medicine. Publication: Optogenetic manipulation and photoacoustic imaging using a near-infrared transgenic mouse model. Kasatkina LA, Ma C, Matlashov ME, Vu T, Li M, Kaberniuk AA, Yao J, Verkhusha VV. Nat Commun. 2022 May 19;13(1):2813. doi: 10.1038/s41467-022-30547-6. PubMed 35589810.
Backbone
  Vector backbone: pCW3SL
  Vector type: AAV
Growth in bacteria
  Bacterial resistance: Ampicillin, 100 μg/mL
  Growth temperature: 37°C
  Growth strain: NEB Stable
  Copy number: Low Copy
Gene/Insert
  Gene/Insert name: AkaLuc luciferase (alt name: firefly luciferase mutant protein)
  Species: Synthetic
  Promoter: TRE-Tight2
  Cloning method: Restriction Enzyme; 5′ cloning site unknown (unknown if destroyed)
Terms and licenses: Academic/Nonprofit Terms; Industry Terms: Not Available to Industry
How to cite: pAAV-TRE-Tight2-AkaLuc was a gift from Vladislav Verkhusha (Addgene plasmid # 186186 ; http://n2t.net/addgene:186186 ; RRID:Addgene_186186)
