[The description below was written by a language model from this plasmid's Addgene catalogue record and pLannotate feature annotations shown in this document.]
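Description:
pAAV-TRE-Tight2-AkaLuc is an adeno-associated virus transfer plasmid built on the pCW3SL backbone, designed to package a tetracycline-regulated bioluminescent reporter into recombinant AAV particles. It is propagated in E. coli under ampicillin selection (AmpR with its native bla promoter) from a ColE1/pUC-type origin. The feature table calls this origin high-copy, whereas the catalogue lists the plasmid as low copy. It is grown in a recombination-tolerant strain, which is common practice for protecting the repeat-rich ITRs. An f1 phage origin and small remnants of pBR322 bom and rop sequences, a CAP site and a lac promoter are also present as backbone carry-over.

The expression cassette lies between AAV2 inverted terminal repeats, which provide the signals for genome replication and encapsidation. One ITR is annotated in full, while the other is detected only as two short fragments, so its integrity cannot be judged from the table. A tight TRE promoter (seven tet operators upstream of a minimal CMV promoter, spanning the numbering origin) drives AkaLuc, a synthetic mutant of firefly luciferase that the annotation software recognises as a luc2-type luciferase. Downstream are two short WPRE fragments and two SV40 poly(A) fragments, consistent with a compact post-transcriptional enhancer and terminator module that saves packaging capacity.

Because the TRE promoter is essentially silent on its own, AkaLuc expression requires a tetracycline-controlled transactivator, or another tetO-binding activator, supplied separately; none is encoded here. The associated publication concerns near-infrared optogenetic manipulation and imaging in a transgenic mouse model, which suggests use as an in vivo bioluminescent readout of induced transcription, though the record states only the packaging purpose.
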