Features (pLannotate 1.2.2; 19 found; start..end, strand, type, name):
     76..102     +  misc_feature   MCS (fragment): pUC18/19 multiple cloning site
    109..1761    +  CDS            luciferase: firefly luciferase synthetic luc2 version of the luciferase gene
   1770..1927    +  misc_feature   WPRE (fragment): woodchuck hepatitis virus posttranscriptional regulatory element
   1933..2017    +  misc_feature   WPRE (fragment): woodchuck hepatitis virus posttranscriptional regulatory element
   2016..2059    -  polyA_signal   SV40 poly(A) signal (fragment): SV40 polyadenylation signal
   2063..2130    -  polyA_signal   SV40 poly(A) signal (fragment): SV40 polyadenylation signal
   2203..2343    +  repeat_region  AAV2 ITR: inverted terminal repeat of adeno-associated virus serotype 2 inverted
   2348..2399    -  misc_feature   bom (fragment): basis of mobility region from pBR322
   2418..2873    +  rep_origin     f1 ori (sequence partly withheld): f1 bacteriophage origin of replication; arrow indicates direction of (+) strand synthesis
   2874..2923    -  misc_feature   bom (fragment): basis of mobility region from pBR322
   3025..3060    -  CDS            rop (fragment): Rop protein, which maintains plasmids at low copy number; rop
   3155..3259    +  promoter       AmpR promoter: bla
   3260..4120    +  CDS            AmpR: β-lactamase; bla; confers resistance to ampicillin, carbenicillin, and related antibiotics
   4291..4879    +  rep_origin     ori: high-copy-number ColE1/pMB1/pBR322/pUC origin of replication
   4952..4979    +  repeat_region  AAV2 ITR (fragment): inverted terminal repeat of adeno-associated virus serotype 2 inverted
   5008..5035    +  repeat_region  AAV2 ITR (fragment): inverted terminal repeat of adeno-associated virus serotype 2 inverted
   5104..5125    +  protein_bind   CAP binding site: CAP binding activates transcription in the presence of cAMP. E. coli catabolite activator protein
   5140..5170    +  promoter       lac promoter: promoter for the E. coli lac operon
   5179..71      +  promoter       tight TRE promoter (across the origin): Tet-responsive promoter PTight, consisting of seven tet operator sequences followed by the minimal CMV promoter
>Addgene plasmid #186186 | pAAV-TRE-Tight2-AkaLuc | addgene full sequence | sequence record 365690 | Addgene NGS Result
TATGTCGAGGTAGGCGTGTACGGTGGGAGGCCTATATAAGCAGAGCTCGTTTAGTGAACCGTCAGATCGC
CTGGAGAATTCGAGCTCGGTACCCGGGGATCCGCCACCATGGAAGATGCCAAAAACATTAAGAAGGGCCC
AGCGCCGTTCTACCCACTCGAAGACGGGACCGCCGGCGAGCAGCTGCACAAAGCCATGAAGCGCTACGCC
CTGGTGCCCGGCGCCATCGCCTTTACCGACGCACATATTCAGGTGGACGTTACCTACGCCGAGTACTTCG
AGATGAGCGTTCGGCTGGCAGAAGCTATGAGGCGCTATGGGCTGAATACAAACCATCGGATCGTGGTGTG
CAGCGAGAATAGCTCGCAGTTCTTCATGCCCGTGTTGGGTGCCCTGTTCATCGGTGTGGCTGTGGCCCCA
GCTAACGACATCTACAACGAGCGCGAGCTGCTGAACAGCATGGGCATCAGCCAGCCCACCGTCGTATTCG
TGAGCAAGAAAGGGCTGCGAAAGGTCCTCAACGTGCAAAAGAAGCTACCGATCATACGAAAGATCATCAT
CATGGATAGCAAGACCGACTACCAGGGCTTCCAAAGCATGTACACCTTCGTGACTTCCCATTTGCCACCC
AGCTTCAACGAGTACGACTTCGTGCCCGAGAGCTTCGACCGGGACAAAACCATCGCCCTGATCATGAACA
GTAGTGGTAGTACAGGATTACCCAAGGGCGTAGCCCTACCGCACCGCACCGCTTGTGTCCGATTCAGTCA
TGCCCGCGACCCCATCTTCGGCTACCAGAACATCCCCGACACCGCTATCCTCAGCGTGGTGCCATTTCAC
CACGGCTTCGGCATGTTCACCACGCTGGGCTACTTGATCTGCGGCTTTCGGGTCGTGCTCATGTACCGCT
TCGAGGAGGAGCTATTCTTGCGCAGCTTGCAAGACTATAAGATTCAATCTGCCCTGCTGGTGCCCACACT
ATTTAGCTGCCTCGCTAAGAGCACTCTCATCGACAAGTACGACCTAAGCAGCTTGCGCGAGATCGCCAGC
GGCGGGGCGCCGCTCAGCAAGGAGGTAGGTGAGGCCGTGGCCAAACGCTTCCGCCTACCAGGCATCCGCC
AGGGCTATGGCCTGACAGAAACAACCAACGCCGTCATGATCACCCCCGAGGGGGACCGTAAGCCTGGCTC
AGTAGGCAAGGTGGTGCCCTTCTTCGAGGCTAAGGTGGTAGACTTGGTCACCGGTAAGACACTGGGTGTG
AACCAGCGCGGTGAGCTGTGCGTCCGTGGCCCCATGATCATGAGCGGCTACGTTAACAACCCCGAGGCTA
CGAACGCTCTCATCGACAAGGACGGCTGGCTGCACAGCGGCGACATCGCCTACTGGGACGAGGACGAGCA
CTTCTTCATCGTGGACCGGCTGAAGAGCCTGATCAAATACAAGGGCTACCAGGTAGCCCCAGCCGAACTG
GAGGGCATCCTGCTGCAACACCCCTACATCTTCGACGCCGGAGTCGCCGGCCTGCCCGACGACGATGCCG
GCGAGCTGCCCGCCGCAGTCGTCGTGTTGGAACACGGTAAAACCATGACCGAGAAAGAGATCGTGGACTA
TGTGGCCAGCCAGGTTACAACCGCCAAGAAGCTGCGCGGTGGTGTTGTGTTTGTGGATGAAGTCCCTAGA
GGATCGACCGGCAAGTTAGACGCCCGCAAGATCCGCGAGATTCTCACTAAGGCCAAGAAGGACGGCAAGA
TCGCCGTGTAACTCGAGATAATCAACCTCTGGATTACAAAATTTGTGAAAGATTGACTGGTATTCTTAAC
TATGTTGCTCCTTTTACGCTATGTGGATACGCTGCTTTAATGCCTTTGTATCATGCTATTGCTTCCCGTA
TGGCTTTCATTTTCTCCTCCTTGTATAAATCCTGGTTAGTTCTTGCCACGGCGGAACTCATCGCCGCCTG
CCTTGCCCGCTGCTGGACAGGGGCTCGGCTGTTGGGCACTGACAATTCCGTGGTGTTTATTTGTGAAATT
TGTGATGCTATTGCTTTATTTGTAACCATCTAGCTTTATTTGTGAAATTTGTGATGCTATTGCTTTATTT
GTAACCATTATAAGCTGCAATAAACAAGTTAACAACAACAATTGCATTCATTTTATGTTTCAGGTTCAGG
GGGAGATGTGGGAGGTTTTTTAAAGCGGCCGCAGGAACCCCTAGTGATGGAGTTGGCCACTCCCTCTCTG
CGCGCTCGCTCGCTCACTGAGGCCGGGCGACCAAAGGTCGCCCGACGCCCGGGCTTTGCCCGGGCGGCCT
CAGTGAGCGAGCGAGCGCGCAGCTGCCTGCAGGGGCGCCTGATGCGGTATTTTCTCCTTACGCATCTGTG
CGGTATTTCACACCGCATA
[95 nt withheld, positions 2400-2494]
T
[46 nt withheld, positions 2496-2541]
C
[141 nt withheld, positions 2543-2683]
CCTTTGACGTTGGAGTCCACGTTCTTT
[37 nt withheld, positions 2711-2747]
ACTCTATCTCGGGCTATTCTTTTGATTTATAAGGGATTTTGCCGATTTCGGTCTATTGGTTAAAAAATGA
GCTGATTTAACAAAAATTTAACGCGAATTTTAACAAAATATTAACGTTTACAATTTTATGGTGCACTCTC
AGTACAATCTGCTCTGATGCCGCATAGTTAAGCCAGCCCCGACACCCGCCAACACCCGCTGACGCGCCCT
GACGGGCTTGTCTGCTCCCGGCATCCGCTTACAGACAAGCTGTGACCGTCTCCGGGAGCTGCATGTGTCA
GAGGTTTTCACCGTCATCACCGAAACGCGCGAGACGAAAGGGCCTCGTGATACGCCTATTTTTATAGGTT
AATGTCATGATAATAATGGTTTCTTAGACGTCAGGTGGCACTTTTCGGGGAAATGTGCGCGGAACCCCTA
TTTGTTTATTTTTCTAAATACATTCAAATATGTATCCGCTCATGAGACAATAACCCTGATAAATGCTTCA
ATAATATTGAAAAAGGAAGAGTATGAGTATTCAACATTTCCGTGTCGCCCTTATTCCCTTTTTTGCGGCA
TTTTGCCTTCCTGTTTTTGCTCACCCAGAAACGCTGGTGAAAGTAAAAGATGCTGAAGATCAGTTGGGTG
CACGAGTGGGTTACATCGAACTGGATCTCAACAGCGGTAAGATCCTTGAGAGTTTTCGCCCCGAAGAACG
TTTTCCAATGATGAGCACTTTTAAAGTTCTGCTATGTGGCGCGGTATTATCCCGTATTGACGCCGGGCAA
GAGCAACTCGGTCGCCGCATACACTATTCTCAGAATGACTTGGTTGAGTACTCACCAGTCACAGAAAAGC
ATCTTACGGATGGCATGACAGTAAGAGAATTATGCAGTGCTGCCATAACCATGAGTGATAACACTGCGGC
CAACTTACTTCTGACAACGATCGGAGGACCGAAGGAGCTAACCGCTTTTTTGCACAACATGGGGGATCAT
GTAACTCGCCTTGATCGTTGGGAACCGGAGCTGAATGAAGCCATACCAAACGACGAGCGTGACACCACGA
TGCCTGTAGCAATGGCAACAACGTTGCGCAAACTATTAACTGGCGAACTACTTACTCTAGCTTCCCGGCA
ACAATTAATAGACTGGATGGAGGCGGATAAAGTTGCAGGACCACTTCTGCGCTCGGCCCTTCCGGCTGGC
TGGTTTATTGCTGATAAATCTGGAGCCGGTGAGCGTGGGTCTCGCGGTATCATTGCAGCACTGGGGCCAG
ATGGTAAGCCCTCCCGTATCGTAGTTATCTACACGACGGGGAGTCAGGCAACTATGGATGAACGAAATAG
ACAGATCGCTGAGATAGGTGCCTCACTGATTAAGCATTGGTAACTGTCAGACCAAGTTTACTCATATATA
CTTTAGATTGATTTAAAACTTCATTTTTAATTTAAAAGGATCTAGGTGAAGATCCTTTTTGATAATCTCA
TGACCAAAATCCCTTAACGTGAGTTTTCGTTCCACTGAGCGTCAGACCCCGTAGAAAAGATCAAAGGATC
TTCTTGAGATCCTTTTTTTCTGCGCGTAATCTGCTGCTTGCAAACAAAAAAACCACCGCTACCAGCGGTG
GTTTGTTTGCCGGATCAAGAGCTACCAACTCTTTTTCCGAAGGTAACTGGCTTCAGCAGAGCGCAGATAC
CAAATACTGTTCTTCTAGTGTAGCCGTAGTTAGGCCACCACTTCAAGAACTCTGTAGCACCGCCTACATA
CCTCGCTCTGCTAATCCTGTTACCAGTGGCTGCTGCCAGTGGCGATAAGTCGTGTCTTACCGGGTTGGAC
TCAAGACGATAGTTACCGGATAAGGCGCAGCGGTCGGGCTGAACGGGGGGTTCGTGCACACAGCCCAGCT
TGGAGCGAACGACCTACACCGAACTGAGATACCTACAGCGTGAGCTATGAGAAAGCGCCACGCTTCCCGA
AGGGAGAAAGGCGGACAGGTATCCGGTAAGCGGCAGGGTCGGAACAGGAGAGCGCACGAGGGAGCTTCCA
GGGGGAAACGCCTGGTATCTTTATAGTCCTGTCGGGTTTCGCCACCTCTGACTTGAGCGTCGATTTTTGT
GATGCTCGTCAGGGGGGCGGAGCCTATGGAAAAACGCCAGCAACGCGGCCTTTTTACGGTTCCTGGCCTT
TTGCTGGCCTTTTGCTCACATGTCCTGCAGGCAGCTGCGCGCTCGCTCGCTCACTGAGGCCGCCCGGGCG
TCGGGCGACCTTTGGTCGCCCGGCCTCAGTGAGCGAGCGAGCGCGCAGAGAGGGAGTGGCCAACTCCATC
ACTAGGGGTTCCTGCGGCCGCAGATGCTGCACACTTGTGGGCTAGCTAATGTGAGTTAGCTCACTCATTA
GGCACCCCAGGCTTTACACTTTATGCTTCCGGCTCGTATGTTGTGTGGCTCGAGTTTACTCCCTATCAGT
GATAGAGAACGTATGTCGAGTTTACTCCCTATCAGTGATAGAGAACGATGTCGAGTTTACTCCCTATCAG
TGATAGAGAACGTATGTCGAGTTTACTCCCTATCAGTGATAGAGAACGTATGTCGAGTTTACTCCCTATC
AGTGATAGAGAACGTATGTCGAGTTTATCCCTATCAGTGATAGAGAACGTATGTCGAGTTTACTCCCTAT
CAGTGATAGAGAACG
